Addgene plasmid #235842: pME_Cp_0_3_015_psbC_5'UTR_Cr
Purpose: psbC 5'UTR Chlamydomonas reinhardtii
Depositing lab: Tobias Erb. Depositing organization: Max Planck Institute for Terrestrial Microbiology. Publication: A modular high-throughput approach for advancing synthetic biology in the chloroplast of Chlamydomonas. Inckemann RM, Chotel T, Burgis M, Brinkmann CK, Andreas L, Baumann J, Sharma P, Klose M, Barrett J, Ries F, Paczia N, Glatter T, Mackinder LCM, Willmund F, Erb TJ. Nat Plants. 2025 Nov;11(11):2332-2349. doi: 10.1038/s41477-025-02126-2. Epub 2025 Nov 3. PubMed 41184475.
Backbone
  Vector backbone: pME_Cp_UAV_GFP
  Backbone size w/o insert (bp): 2101
  Vector type: Synthetic Biology
Growth in bacteria
  Bacterial resistance: Chloramphenicol, 25 μg/mL
  Growth temperature: 37°C
  Growth strain: DH5alpha
  Copy number: High Copy
Gene/Insert
  Gene/Insert name: psbC 5'UTR
  Species: Chlamydomonas reinhardtii
  Insert size (bp): 555
  Mutation: none
  Cloning method: Restriction Enzyme; 5′ cloning site BsaI (destroyed during cloning); 3′ cloning site BsaI (destroyed during cloning)
  Sequencing primers: 5′ CGTATCACGAGGCAGAATTTC; 3′ CCTGCATAACGCGAAGTAATC
Terms and licenses: Academic/Nonprofit Terms; Industry Terms: Not Available to Industry
Depositor comments: Please visit https://doi.org/10.1101/2024.05.08.593163 for bioRxiv preprint.
How to cite: pME_Cp_0_3_015_psbC_5'UTR_Cr was a gift from Tobias Erb (Addgene plasmid # 235842 ; http://n2t.net/addgene:235842 ; RRID:Addgene_235842)
