[The description below was written by a language model from this plasmid's Addgene catalogue record and pLannotate feature annotations shown in this document.]
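Description:
pME_Cp_0_3_015_psbC_5'UTR_Cr is a small (2,656 bp) synthetic-biology part plasmid that stores the 5' untranslated region of the Chlamydomonas reinhardtii chloroplast gene psbC as a reusable building block. It belongs to a modular cloning collection developed for high-throughput engineering of the Chlamydomonas chloroplast. The 555 bp unmutated insert was placed into the pME_Cp_UAV_GFP acceptor backbone (about 2.1 kb) through BsaI sites that were destroyed in the process, which is typical of Type IIS (Golden Gate-style) assembly. The backbone name suggests a GFP dropout acceptor, and no GFP feature is annotated in the final sequence, but the record does not describe this mechanism explicitly.

The plasmid is maintained in E. coli at high copy through a ColE1/pUC-type origin and is selected with chloramphenicol, conferred by a cat gene driven by its native promoter and followed by the lambda t0 terminator. The insert region is bracketed by BioBrick prefix and suffix sequences and insulated by bacterial terminators, including a his operon terminator. The automated annotation does not label the psbC 5'UTR itself. The 16 bp "U6 promoter fragment" it reports inside the insert region is almost certainly a chance match rather than a functional element.

The plasmid carries no promoter, coding sequence or chloroplast selection marker for the alga, so it is not an expression vector on its own. It serves as a source of a 5'UTR regulatory part to be combined with promoters, coding sequences and 3'UTRs in higher-level assemblies, where such an element would influence transcript stability and translation of chloroplast transgenes.
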