Features (pLannotate 1.2.2; 9 found; start..end, strand, type, name):
    181..196     +  promoter       U6 promoter (fragment): RNA polymerase III promoter for human U6 snRNA
    580..599     +  misc_feature   BioBrick suffix: universal suffix for all parts
    600..657     +  terminator     his operon terminator: This putative transcriptin terminator from the E. coli his operon has a 2-bp deletion introduced during synthesis. Its efficiency has not been determined.
    852..1440    -  rep_origin     ori: high-copy-number ColE1/pMB1/pBR322/pUC origin of replication
   1623..1717    -  terminator     lambda t0 terminator: transcription terminator from phage lambda
   1741..2397    -  CDS            cat: CAT_ECOLX - Experimental evidence at protein level: Swiss-Prot protein existence level 1. This enzyme is an effector of chloramphenicol resistance in bacteria. From Escherichia coli. This protein is used as a marker in many commonly used cloning vectors, such as pACYC184.
   2398..2495    -  promoter       cat promoter: promoter of the E. coli cat gene encoding chloramphenicol acetyltransferase
   2581..2624    -  terminator     bacterial terminator: putative bacterial transcription terminator
   2627..2648    +  misc_feature   BioBrick prefix: BioBrick prefix for parts that do not start with "ATG"
>Addgene plasmid #235842 | pME_Cp_0_3_015_psbC_5'UTR_Cr | addgene full sequence | sequence record 488458 | Addgene NGS Result
GGTCTCGTACTTATTTTAAGTGTTACAAAGAAATTGAATTTAATCTCAAAATACATTTTTGAAATTTTTT
TATATTATTTTTTAGTATCTAAAAAAAAGCATTTGCTATTAGTAGGACAGTTGTCATGTTAATGGAGCTT
ACTTTACCTTAGTATATAAGGTAATTTAAATATAAAAAGATTTAAAATTATGTTTTTAATTAACAATTAA
AAACGATTAAGTTGTTTTAAATCAACTTTATTTAATAAATATGATCTAAATTATTTTTAAAATTACTTTC
CAACTGCAATTTTTAGCACAAATAAATTAGATCATATTTAAAATACAAGTTATAAAATTCTATTCTTAAA
AACAACATTATTTTTACTCTGTGTTTTAAAAATGTTGGAGATAAGCTTTTGTCCTTAATTCTTTTGGATT
AATATGGTACAAGAGGATTTTTGTTGTTAAAGGTTTCACCATATTTATTATTTATATGGGTGGACGTTAA
AAATTAAAAATTTTTATTTAAGCAAAACTTTATAGAAATCAAAATAATTTGTACGGAGGTAATGCAAAAA
TGTGAGACCACTCATCGCGACTAGTAGCGGCCGCTGCAGTCCGGCAAAAAAGGGCAAGGTGTCACCACCC
TGCCCTTTTTCTTTAAAACCGAAAAGATTACTTCGCGTTATGCAGGCTTCCTCGCTCACTGACTCGCTGC
GCTCGGTCGTTCGGCTGCGGCGAGCGGTATCAGCTCACTCAAAGGCGGTAATACGGTTATCCACAGAATC
AGGGGATAACGCAGGAAAGAACATGTGAGCAAAAGGCCAGCAAAAGGCCAGGAACCGTAAAAAGGCCGCG
TTGCTGGCGTTTTTCCACAGGCTCCGCCCCCCTGACGAGCATCACAAAAATCGACGCTCAAGTCAGAGGT
GGCGAAACCCGACAGGACTATAAAGATACCAGGCGTTTCCCCCTGGAAGCTCCCTCGTGCGCTCTCCTGT
TCCGACCCTGCCGCTTACCGGATACCTGTCCGCCTTTCTCCCTTCGGGAAGCGTGGCGCTTTCTCATAGC
TCACGCTGTAGGTATCTCAGTTCGGTGTAGGTCGTTCGCTCCAAGCTGGGCTGTGTGCACGAACCCCCCG
TTCAGCCCGACCGCTGCGCCTTATCCGGTAACTATCGTCTTGAGTCCAACCCGGTAAGACACGACTTATC
GCCACTGGCAGCAGCCACTGGTAACAGGATTAGCAGAGCGAGGTATGTAGGCGGTGCTACAGAGTTCTTG
AAGTGGTGGCCTAACTACGGCTACACTAGAAGAACAGTATTTGGTATCTGCGCTCTGCTGAAGCCAGTTA
CCTTCGGAAAAAGAGTTGGTAGCTCTTGATCCGGCAAACAAACCACCGCTGGTAGCGGTGGTTTTTTTGT
TTGCAAGCAGCAGATTACGCGCAGAAAAAAAGGATCTCAAGAAGATCCTTTGATCTTTTCTACGGGGTCT
GACGCTCAGTGGAACGAAAACTCACGTTAAGGGATTTTGGTCATGAGATTATCAAAAAGGATCTTCACCT
AGATCCTTTTAAATTAAAAATGAAGTTTTAAATCAATCTAAAGTATATATGAGTAAACTTGGTCTGACAG
CTCGAGGCTTGGATTCTCACCAATAAAAAACGCCCGGCGGCAACCGAGCGTTCTGAACAAATCCAGATGG
AGTTCTGAGGTCATTACTGGATCTATCAACAGGAGTCCAAGCGAGCTCGATATCAAATTACGCCCCGCCC
TGCCACTCGTCGCAGTACTGTTGTAATTCATTAAGCATTCTGCCGACATGGAAGCCATCACAAACGGCAT
GATGAACCTGAATCGCCAGCGGCATCAGCACCTTGTCGCCTTGCGTATAATATTTGCCCATGGTGAAAAC
GGGGGCGAAGAAGTTGTCCATATTGGCCACGTTTAAATCAAAACTGGTGAAACTCACCCAGGGATTGGCT
GATACGAAAAACATATTCTCAATAAACCCTTTAGGGAAATAGGCCAGGTTTTCACCGTAACACGCCACAT
CTTGCGAATATATGTGTAGAAACTGCCGGAAATCGTCGTGGTATTCACTCCAGAGTGATGAAAACGTTTC
AGTTTGCTCATGGAAAACGGTGTAACAAGGGTGAACACTATCCCATATCACCAGCTCACCGTCTTTCATT
GCCATACGAAATTCCGGATGAGCATTCATCAGGCGGGCAAGAATGTGAATAAAGGCCGGATAAAACTTGT
GCTTATTTTTCTTTACGGTCTTTAAAAAGGCCGTAATATCCAGCTGAACGGTCTGGTTATAGGTACATTG
AGCAACTGACTGAAATGCCTCAAAATGTTCTTTACGATGCCATTGGGATATATCAACGGTGGTATATCCA
GTGATTTTTTTCTCCATTTTAGCTTCCTTAGCTCCTGAAAATCTCGATAACTCAAAAAATACGCCCGGTA
GTGATCTTATTTCATTATGGTGAAAGTTGGAACCTCTTACGTGCCCGATCAACTCGAGTGCCACCTGACG
TCTAAGAAACCATTATTATCATGACATTAACCTATAAAAATAGGCGTATCACGAGGCAGAATTTCAGATA
AAAAAAATCCTTAGCTTTCGCTAAGGATGATTTCTGGAATTCGCGGCCGCTTCTAGAGCGATGAGT
